Addgene plasmid #175516: pGEX C_K nsp1 CoV2
Purpose: Expresses C_K for bioconjugation on nsp1
Depositing lab: Britt Glaunsinger. Depositing organization: University of California, Berkeley. Publication: The N-terminal domain of SARS-CoV-2 nsp1 plays key roles in suppression of cellular gene expression and preservation of viral gene expression. Mendez AS, Ly M, Gonzalez-Sanchez AM, Hartenian E, Ingolia NT, Cate JH, Glaunsinger BA. Cell Rep. 2021 Oct 19;37(3):109841. doi: 10.1016/j.celrep.2021.109841. Epub 2021 Sep 30. PubMed 34624207.
Backbone
  Vector backbone: pGEX
  Backbone manufacturer: GE (cytiva)
  Backbone size w/o insert (bp): 4950
  Total vector size (bp): 5490
  Vector type: Bacterial Expression
Growth in bacteria
  Bacterial resistance: Ampicillin, 100 μg/mL
  Growth temperature: 37°C
  Growth strain: DH5alpha
  Copy number: Low Copy
Gene/Insert
  Gene/Insert name: C_K nsp1 CoV2 (alt name: WT nsp1 for bioconjugation)
  Species: CoV2
  Insert size (bp): 540
  Promoter: tac promoter
  Tag / fusion protein: GST tag (N terminal on backbone)
  Cloning method: Unknown
  Sequencing primers: 5′ pGEX forward; 3′ pGEX reverse
Terms and licenses: Academic/Nonprofit Terms; Industry Terms: Not Available to Industry
How to cite: pGEX C_K nsp1 CoV2 was a gift from Britt Glaunsinger (Addgene plasmid # 175516 ; http://n2t.net/addgene:175516 ; RRID:Addgene_175516)
