[The description below was written by a language model from this plasmid's Addgene catalogue record and pLannotate feature annotations shown in this document.]
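Description:
pGEX C_K nsp1 CoV2 is a bacterial expression plasmid of about 5.5 kb built on the commercial pGEX backbone. It produces SARS-CoV-2 nonstructural protein 1 (nsp1) as an N-terminal glutathione S-transferase fusion in E. coli. It is maintained through a ColE1/pBR322-family origin and selected with ampicillin via the β-lactamase (AmpR) gene and its own promoter. The catalogue lists it as low copy, whereas the automated annotation uses a generic high-copy label for this origin family. Only short fragments of rop and the bom mobilisation region are detected.

The expression cassette consists of the hybrid tac promoter followed by a lac operator, the Schistosoma japonicum GST coding sequence, and then an in-frame insert of roughly 540 bp. The feature table matches this insert to the start of the SARS-CoV-2 replicase polyprotein 1a, consistent with nsp1; the functional text attached to that hit describes nsp10 and is simply generic polyprotein annotation. A plasmid-borne lacI gene with its own promoter supplies lac repressor, so transcription stays off until it is induced with IPTG. The GST moiety allows affinity purification on glutathione resin. A short gap lies between GST and the insert, but no protease cleavage site is annotated there. Remnants of the lac promoter/operator and lacZα, along with a small yciV fragment, are backbone carry-over.

The alternative insert name is "WT nsp1 for bioconjugation", and the stated purpose is expression of the "C_K" form for bioconjugation on nsp1. The record does not define what the C_K designation is, or which conjugation chemistry is intended. The associated study concerns the role of the nsp1 N-terminal domain in suppressing cellular gene expression while preserving viral gene expression.
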