Features (pLannotate 1.2.2; 17 found; start..end, strand, type, name):
    495..516     +  protein_bind   CAP binding site: CAP binding activates transcription in the presence of cAMP. E. coli catabolite activator protein
    531..561     +  promoter       lac promoter: promoter for the E. coli lac operon
    569..585     +  protein_bind   lac operator: The lac repressor binds to the lac operator to inhibit transcription in E. coli. This inhibition can be relieved by adding lactose or isopropyl-β-D-thiogalactopyranoside (IPTG). lac repressor encoded by lacI
    605..778     +  CDS            lacZα: LacZα fragment of β-galactosidase; lacZ fragment
   1042..1158    -  CDS            yciV (fragment): RNAAM_ECOLI - Also known as trpH From Escherichia coli (strain K12).
   1234..1262    +  promoter       tac promoter: strong E. coli promoter; hybrid between the trp and lac UV5 promoters
   1270..1286    +  protein_bind   lac operator: The lac repressor binds to the lac operator to inhibit transcription in E. coli. This inhibition can be relieved by adding lactose or isopropyl-β-D-thiogalactopyranoside (IPTG). lac repressor encoded by lacI
   1309..1962    +  CDS            GST26_SCHJA: Experimental evidence at protein level: Swiss-Prot protein existence level 1. GST isoenzymes appear to play a central role in the parasite detoxification system. Other functions are also suspected including a role in increasing the solubility of haematin in the parasite gut. From Schistosoma japonicum (Blood fluke).
   1999..2535    +  CDS            R1A_SARS2 (fragment) (sequence partly withheld): Experimental evidence at protein level: Swiss-Prot protein existence level 1. [Non-structural protein 10]: Plays a pivotal role in viral transcription by stimulating both nsp14 3'-5' exoribonuclease and nsp16 2'-O-methyltransferase activities. Therefore plays an essential role in viral mRNAs cap methylation. From Severe acute respiratory syndrome coronavirus 2 (2019-nCoV) (SARS-CoV-2).
   2564..2603    +  CDS            rop (fragment): Rop protein, which maintains plasmids at low copy number; rop
   2705..2745    +  misc_feature   bom (fragment): basis of mobility region from pBR322
   2850..2954    +  promoter       AmpR promoter: bla
   2955..3815    +  CDS            AmpR: β-lactamase; bla; confers resistance to ampicillin, carbenicillin, and related antibiotics
   3986..4574    +  rep_origin     ori: high-copy-number ColE1/pMB1/pBR322/pUC origin of replication
   4760..4811    -  misc_feature   bom (fragment): basis of mobility region from pBR322
   4818..4895    +  promoter       lacI promoter: lacI
   4896..482     +  CDS            lacI (across the origin): lac repressor; lacI; The lac repressor binds to the lac operator to inhibit transcription in E. coli. This inhibition can be relieved by adding lactose or isopropyl-β-D-thiogalactopyranoside (IPTG).
>Addgene plasmid #175516 | pGEX C_K nsp1 CoV2 | addgene full sequence | sequence record 345042 | Addgene NGS Result
GGCATAAATATCTCACTCGCAATCAAATTCAGCCGATAGCGGAACGGGAAGGCGACTGGAGTGCCATGTC
CGGTTTTCAACAAACCATGCAAATGCTGAATGAGGGCATCGTTCCCACTGCGATGCTGGTTGCCAACGAT
CAGATGGCGCTGGGCGCAATGCGCGCCATTACCGAGTCCGGGCTGCGCGTTGGTGCGGATATCTCGGTAG
TGGGATACGACGATACCGAAGACAGCTCATGTTATATCCCGCCGTTAACCACCATCAAACAGGATTTTCG
CCTGCTGGGGCAAACCAGCGTGGACCGCTTGCTGCAACTCTCTCAGGGCCAGGCGGTGAAGGGCAATCAG
CTGTTGCCCGTCTCACTGGTGAAAAGAAAAACCACGCTAGCGCCCAATACGCAAACCGCCTCTCCCCGCG
CGTTGGCCGATTCATTAATGCAGCTGGCACGACAGGTTTCCCGACTGGAAAGCGGGCAGTGAGCGCAACG
CAATTAATGTAAGTTAGCTCACTCATTAGGCACCCCAGGCTTTACACTTTATGCTTCCGGCTCGTATGTT
GTGTGGAATTGTGAGCGGATAACAATTTCACACAGGAAACAGCTATGACCATGATTACGGATTCACTGGC
CGTCGTTTTACAACGTCGTGACTGGGAAAACCCTGGCGTTACCCAACTTAATCGCCTTGCAGCACATCCC
CCTTTCGCCAGCTGGCGTAATAGCGAAGAGGCCCGCACCGATCGCCCTTCCCAACAGTTGCGCAGCCTGA
ATGGCGAATGGCGCTTTGCCTGGTTTCCGGCACCAGAAGCGGTGCCGGAAAGCTGGCTGGAGTGCGATCT
TCCTGAGGCCGATACTGTCGTCGTCCCCTCAAACTGGCAGATGCACGGTTACGATGCGCCCATCTACACC
AACGTGACCTATCCCATTACGGTCAATCCGCCGTTTGTTCCCACGGAGAATCCGACGGGTTGTTACTCGC
TCACATTTAATGTTGATGAAAGCTGGCTACAGGAAGGCCAGACGCGAATTATTTTTGATGGCGTTGGAAT
TAGCTTATCGACTGCACGGTGCACCAATGCTTCTGGCGTCAGGCAGCCATCGGAAGCTGTGGTATGGCTG
TGCAGGTCGTAAATCACTGCATAATTCGTGTCGCTCAAGGCGCACTCCCGTTCTGGATAATGTTTTTTGC
GCCGACATCATAACGGTTCTGGCAAATATTCTGAAATGAGCTGTTGACAATTAATCATCGGCTCGTATAA
TGTGTGGAATTGTGAGCGGATAACAATTTCACACAGGAAACAGTATTCATGTCCCCTATACTAGGTTATT
GGAAAATTAAGGGCCTTGTGCAACCCACTCGACTTCTTTTGGAATATCTTGAAGAAAAATATGAAGAGCA
TTTGTATGAGCGCGATGAAGGTGATAAATGGCGAAACAAAAAGTTTGAATTGGGTTTGGAGTTTCCCAAT
CTTCCTTATTATATTGATGGTGATGTTAAATTAACACAGTCTATGGCCATCATACGTTATATAGCTGACA
AGCACAACATGTTGGGTGGTTGTCCAAAAGAGCGTGCAGAGATTTCAATGCTTGAAGGAGCGGTTTTGGA
TATTAGATACGGTGTTTCGAGAATTGCATATAGTAAAGACTTTGAAACTCTCAAAGTTGATTTTCTTAGC
AAGCTACCTGAAATGCTGAAAATGTTCGAAGATCGTTTATGTCATAAAACATATTTAAATGGTGATCATG
TAACCCATCCTGACTTCATGTTGTATGACGCTCTTGATGTTGTTTTATACATGGACCCAATGTGCCTGGA
TGCGTTCCCAAAATTAGTTTGTTTTAAAAAACGTATTGAAGCTATCCCACAAATTGATAAGTACTTGAAA
TCCAGCAAGTATATAGCATGGCCTTTGCAGGGCTGGCAAGCCACGTTTGGTGGTGGCGACCATCCTCCAA
AATCGGATCTGGAAGTTCTGTTCCAGGGGCCCTGTAAAGAGAGCCTTGTCCCTGGTTTCAAC
[348 nt withheld, positions 2023-2370]
AACGGTAATAAAGGAGCTGGTGGCCATAGTTACGGCGCCGATCTAAAGTCATTTGACTTAGGCGACGAGC
TTGGCACTGATCCTTATGAAGATTTTCAAGAAAACTGGAACACTAAACATAGCAGTGGTGTTACCCGTGA
ACTCATGCGTGAGCTTAACGGAGGGTAAGGCCGCATCGTGACTGACTGACGATCTGCCTCGCGCGTTTCG
GTGATGACGGTGAAAACCTCTGACACATGCAGCTCCCGGAGACGGTCACAGCTTGTCTGTAAGCGGATGC
CGGGAGCAGACAAGCCCGTCAGGGCGCGTCAGCGGGTGTTGGCGGGTGTCGGGGCGCAGCCATGACCCAG
TCACGTAGCGATAGCGGAGTGTATAATTCTTGAAGACGAAAGGGCCTCGTGATACGCCTATTTTTATAGG
TTAATGTCATGATAATAATGGTTTCTTAGACGTCAGGTGGCACTTTTCGGGGAAATGTGCGCGGAACCCC
TATTTGTTTATTTTTCTAAATACATTCAAATATGTATCCGCTCATGAGACAATAACCCTGATAAATGCTT
CAATAATATTGAAAAAGGAAGAGTATGAGTATTCAACATTTCCGTGTCGCCCTTATTCCCTTTTTTGCGG
CATTTTGCCTTCCTGTTTTTGCTCACCCAGAAACGCTGGTGAAAGTAAAAGATGCTGAAGATCAGTTGGG
TGCACGAGTGGGTTACATCGAACTGGATCTCAACAGCGGTAAGATCCTTGAGAGTTTTCGCCCCGAAGAA
CGTTTTCCAATGATGAGCACTTTTAAAGTTCTGCTATGTGGCGCGGTATTATCCCGTGTTGACGCCGGGC
AAGAGCAACTCGGTCGCCGCATACACTATTCTCAGAATGACTTGGTTGAGTACTCACCAGTCACAGAAAA
GCATCTTACGGATGGCATGACAGTAAGAGAATTATGCAGTGCTGCCATAACCATGAGTGATAACACTGCG
GCCAACTTACTTCTGACAACGATCGGAGGACCGAAGGAGCTAACCGCTTTTTTGCACAACATGGGGGATC
ATGTAACTCGCCTTGATCGTTGGGAACCGGAGCTGAATGAAGCCATACCAAACGACGAGCGTGACACCAC
GATGCCTGCAGCAATGGCAACAACGTTGCGCAAACTATTAACTGGCGAACTACTTACTCTAGCTTCCCGG
CAACAATTAATAGACTGGATGGAGGCGGATAAAGTTGCAGGACCACTTCTGCGCTCGGCCCTTCCGGCTG
GCTGGTTTATTGCTGATAAATCTGGAGCCGGTGAGCGTGGGTCTCGCGGTATCATTGCAGCACTGGGGCC
AGATGGTAAGCCCTCCCGTATCGTAGTTATCTACACGACGGGGAGTCAGGCAACTATGGATGAACGAAAT
AGACAGATCGCTGAGATAGGTGCCTCACTGATTAAGCATTGGTAACTGTCAGACCAAGTTTACTCATATA
TACTTTAGATTGATTTAAAACTTCATTTTTAATTTAAAAGGATCTAGGTGAAGATCCTTTTTGATAATCT
CATGACCAAAATCCCTTAACGTGAGTTTTCGTTCCACTGAGCGTCAGACCCCGTAGAAAAGATCAAAGGA
TCTTCTTGAGATCCTTTTTTTCTGCGCGTAATCTGCTGCTTGCAAACAAAAAAACCACCGCTACCAGCGG
TGGTTTGTTTGCCGGATCAAGAGCTACCAACTCTTTTTCCGAAGGTAACTGGCTTCAGCAGAGCGCAGAT
ACCAAATACTGTCCTTCTAGTGTAGCCGTAGTTAGGCCACCACTTCAAGAACTCTGTAGCACCGCCTACA
TACCTCGCTCTGCTAATCCTGTTACCAGTGGCTGCTGCCAGTGGCGATAAGTCGTGTCTTACCGGGTTGG
ACTCAAGACGATAGTTACCGGATAAGGCGCAGCGGTCGGGCTGAACGGGGGGTTCGTGCACACAGCCCAG
CTTGGAGCGAACGACCTACACCGAACTGAGATACCTACAGCGTGAGCTATGAGAAAGCGCCACGCTTCCC
GAAGGGAGAAAGGCGGACAGGTATCCGGTAAGCGGCAGGGTCGGAACAGGAGAGCGCACGAGGGAGCTTC
CAGGGGGAAACGCCTGGTATCTTTATAGTCCTGTCGGGTTTCGCCACCTCTGACTTGAGCGTCGATTTTT
GTGATGCTCGTCAGGGGGGCGGAGCCTATGGAAAAACGCCAGCAACGCGGCCTTTTTACGGTTCCTGGCC
TTTTGCTGGCCTTTTGCTCACATGTTCTTTCCTGCGTTATCCCCTGATTCTGTGGATAACCGTATTACCG
CCTTTGAGTGAGCTGATACCGCTCGCCGCAGCCGAACGACCGAGCGCAGCGAGTCAGTGAGCGAGGAAGC
GGAAGAGCGCCTGATGCGGTATTTTCTCCTTACGCATCTGTGCGGTATTTCACACCGCATAAATTCCGAC
ACCATCGAATGGCGCAAAACCTTTCGCGGTATGGCATGATAGCGCCCGGAAGAGAGTCAATTCAGGGTGG
TGAATGTGAAACCAGTAACGTTATACGATGTCGCAGAGTATGCCGGTGTCTCTTATCAGACCGTTTCCCG
CGTGGTGAACCAGGCCAGCCACGTTTCTGCGAAAACGCGGGAAAAAGTGGAAGCGGCGATGGCGGAGCTG
AATTACATTCCCAACCGCGTGGCACAACAACTGGCGGGCAAACAGTCGTTGCTGATTGGCGTTGCCACCT
CCAGTCTGGCCCTGCACGCGCCGTCGCAAATTGTCGCGGCGATTAAATCTCGCGCCGATCAACTGGGTGC
CAGCGTGGTGGTGTCGATGGTAGAACGAAGCGGCGTCGAAGCCTGTAAAGCGGCGGTGCACAATCTTCTC
GCGCAACGCGTCAGTGGGCTGATCATTAACTATCCGCTGGATGACCAGGATGCCATTGCTGTGGAAGCTG
CCTGCACTAATGTTCCGGCGTTATTTCTTGATGTCTCTGACCAGACACCCATCAACAGTATTATTTTCTC
CCATGAAGACGGTACGCGACTGGGCGTGGAGCATCTGGTCGCATTGGGTCACCAGCAAATCGCGCTGTTA
GCGGGCCCATTAAGTTCTGTCTCGGCGCGTCTGCGTCTGGCTGGCT
